Addgene plasmid #99628: px330 Rosa26 AscI LH291Gu1 (LH500)
Purpose: Plasmid used to target the pre-modified Rosa26 allele with Cas9
Depositing lab: Rui Benedito. Publication: Dual ifgMosaic: A Versatile Method for Multispectral and Combinatorial Mosaic Gene-Function Analysis. Pontes-Quero S, Heredia L, Casquero-Garcia V, Fernandez-Chacon M, Luo W, Hermoso A, Bansal M, Garcia-Gonzalez I, Sanchez-Munoz MS, Perea JR, Galiana-Simal A, Rodriguez-Arabaolaza I, Del Olmo-Cabrera S, Rocha SF, Criado-Rodriguez LM, Giovinazzo G, Benedito R. Cell. 2017 Aug 10;170(4):800-814.e18. doi: 10.1016/j.cell.2017.07.031. PubMed 28802047.
Backbone
  Vector backbone: px330_U6_Chimeric
  Total vector size (bp): 8509
  Vector type: CRISPR
Growth in bacteria
  Bacterial resistance: Ampicillin, 100 μg/mL
  Growth temperature: 37°C
  Growth strain: DH5alpha
  Copy number: High Copy
Gene/Insert
  Gene/Insert name: Cas9
  Tag / fusion protein: 3xFLAG (N terminal on backbone)
Terms and licenses: Academic/Nonprofit Terms; Industry Terms: Not Available to Industry
How to cite: px330 Rosa26 AscI LH291Gu1 (LH500) was a gift from Rui Benedito (Addgene plasmid # 99628 ; http://n2t.net/addgene:99628 ; RRID:Addgene_99628)
