[The description below was written by a language model from this plasmid's Addgene catalogue record and pLannotate feature annotations shown in this document.]
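Description:
px330 Rosa26 AscI LH291Gu1 (LH500) is an 8,509 bp all-in-one CRISPR/Cas9 expression plasmid built on the px330_U6_Chimeric backbone, intended for transfection or injection into mammalian cells rather than viral delivery. It is propagated in E. coli as a high-copy plasmid through a ColE1/pUC-type origin and selected with ampicillin via the β-lactamase (AmpR) gene. The backbone also carries an M13/f1 phage origin, small remnants annotated as bom and rop fragments, and a single AAV2 ITR downstream of the Cas9 cassette. With only one ITR annotated, this is a leftover of the parental vector rather than a functional AAV packaging unit.

The plasmid contains two expression units. A human U6 RNA polymerase III promoter drives a single guide RNA. The short gap between the promoter and the Streptococcus pyogenes gRNA scaffold is where the target-specific spacer sits, although the table does not annotate it, and a partial second copy of the scaffold follows. Downstream, a hybrid CBh-type promoter (CMV enhancer, chicken β-actin promoter and hybrid intron) drives S. pyogenes Cas9. The annotation tool splits Cas9 into contiguous N- and C-terminal segments, but together they form the full-length coding sequence. Cas9 carries a C-terminal nucleoplasmin nuclear localization signal and is terminated by the bGH polyadenylation signal. The catalogue entry lists an N-terminal 3xFLAG tag from the backbone, which is not separately annotated in the table.

According to the record, the construct is used to direct Cas9 cleavage to a pre-modified Rosa26 allele. The name suggests the guide targets a region around an AscI site in that allele, though the record does not state this. It was deposited in connection with work on mosaic gene-function analysis (Dual ifgMosaic).
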