Features (pLannotate 1.2.2; 18 found; start..end, strand, type, name):
      1..241     +  promoter       U6 promoter: RNA polymerase III promoter for human U6 snRNA
    271..346     +  misc_RNA       gRNA scaffold: guide RNA scaffold for the Streptococcus pyogenes CRISPR/Cas9 system
    353..396     +  misc_RNA       gRNA scaffold (fragment): guide RNA scaffold for the Streptococcus pyogenes CRISPR/Cas9 system
    443..728     +  enhancer       CMV enhancer: human cytomegalovirus immediate early enhancer; contains an 18-bp deletion relative to the standard CMV enhancer
    730..1007    +  promoter       chicken β-actin promoter: No description available
   1008..1236    +  intron         hybrid intron: hybrid between chicken β-actin (CBA) and minute virus of mice (MMV) introns (Gray et al., 2011)
   1374..2975    +  CDS            Cas9(N): N-terminal portion of Streptococcus pyogenes Cas9 (Zetsche et al., 2015)
   2976..5474    +  CDS            Cas9(C): C-terminal portion of Streptococcus pyogenes Cas9 (Zetsche et al., 2015)
   5475..5522    +  CDS            nucleoplasmin NLS: bipartite nuclear localization signal from nucleoplasmin
   5556..5667    +  polyA_signal   bGH poly(A) signal: bovine growth hormone polyadenylation signal
   5772..5912    +  repeat_region  AAV2 ITR: inverted terminal repeat of adeno-associated virus serotype 2 inverted
   5917..5968    -  misc_feature   bom (fragment): basis of mobility region from pBR322
   5987..6367    +  rep_origin     M13 ori (sequence partly withheld): M13 bacteriophage origin of replication; arrow indicates direction of (+) strand synthesis
   6443..6492    -  misc_feature   bom (fragment): basis of mobility region from pBR322
   6594..6629    -  CDS            rop (fragment): Rop protein, which maintains plasmids at low copy number; rop
   6724..6828    +  promoter       AmpR promoter: bla
   6829..7689    +  CDS            AmpR: β-lactamase; bla; confers resistance to ampicillin, carbenicillin, and related antibiotics
   7860..8448    +  rep_origin     ori: high-copy-number ColE1/pMB1/pBR322/pUC origin of replication
>Addgene plasmid #99628 | px330 Rosa26 AscI LH291Gu1 (LH500) | depositor full sequence | sequence record 182355 | px330 Rosa26 AscI LH291Gu1 (LH500) sequence 8509 bps
GAGGGCCTATTTCCCATGATTCCTTCATATTTGCATATACGATACAAGGCTGTTAGAGAGATAATTGGAA
TTAATTTGACTGTAAACACAAAGATATTAGTACAAAATACGTGACGTAGAAAGTAATAATTTCTTGGGTA
GTTTGCAGTTTTAAAATTATGTTTTAAAATGGACTATCATATGCTTACCGTAACTTGAAAGTATTTCGAT
TTCTTGGCTTTATATATCTTGTGGAAAGGACGAAACACCGCCGCGGCGCGCCGAATGATAGTTTTAGAGC
TAGAAATAGCAAGTTAAAATAAGGCTAGTCCGTTATCAACTTGAAAAAGTGGCACCGAGTCGGTGCTTTT
TTGTTTTAGAGCTAGAAATAGCAAGTTAAAATAAGGCTAGTCCGTTTTTAGCGCGTGCGCCAATTCTGCA
GACAAATGGCTCTAGAGGTACCCGTTACATAACTTACGGTAAATGGCCCGCCTGGCTGACCGCCCAACGA
CCCCCGCCCATTGACGTCAATAGTAACGCCAATAGGGACTTTCCATTGACGTCAATGGGTGGAGTATTTA
CGGTAAACTGCCCACTTGGCAGTACATCAAGTGTATCATATGCCAAGTACGCCCCCTATTGACGTCAATG
ACGGTAAATGGCCCGCCTGGCATTGTGCCCAGTACATGACCTTATGGGACTTTCCTACTTGGCAGTACAT
CTACGTATTAGTCATCGCTATTACCATGGTCGAGGTGAGCCCCACGTTCTGCTTCACTCTCCCCATCTCC
CCCCCCTCCCCACCCCCAATTTTGTATTTATTTATTTTTTAATTATTTTGTGCAGCGATGGGGGCGGGGG
GGGGGGGGGGGCGCGCGCCAGGCGGGGCGGGGCGGGGCGAGGGGCGGGGCGGGGCGAGGCGGAGAGGTGC
GGCGGCAGCCAATCAGAGCGGCGCGCTCCGAAAGTTTCCTTTTATGGCGAGGCGGCGGCGGCGGCGGCCC
TATAAAAAGCGAAGCGCGCGGCGGGCGGGAGTCGCTGCGACGCTGCCTTCGCCCCGTGCCCCGCTCCGCC
GCCGCCTCGCGCCGCCCGCCCCGGCTCTGACTGACCGCGTTACTCCCACAGGTGAGCGGGCGGGACGGCC
CTTCTCCTCCGGGCTGTAATTAGCTGAGCAAGAGGTAAGGGTTTAAGGGATGGTTGGTTGGTGGGGTATT
AATGTTTAATTACCTGGAGCACCTGCCTGAAATCACTTTTTTTCAGGTTGGACCGGTGCCACCATGGACT
ATAAGGACCACGACGGAGACTACAAGGATCATGATATTGATTACAAAGACGATGACGATAAGATGGCCCC
AAAGAAGAAGCGGAAGGTCGGTATCCACGGAGTCCCAGCAGCCGACAAGAAGTACAGCATCGGCCTGGAC
ATCGGCACCAACTCTGTGGGCTGGGCCGTGATCACCGACGAGTACAAGGTGCCCAGCAAGAAATTCAAGG
TGCTGGGCAACACCGACCGGCACAGCATCAAGAAGAACCTGATCGGAGCCCTGCTGTTCGACAGCGGCGA
AACAGCCGAGGCCACCCGGCTGAAGAGAACCGCCAGAAGAAGATACACCAGACGGAAGAACCGGATCTGC
TATCTGCAAGAGATCTTCAGCAACGAGATGGCCAAGGTGGACGACAGCTTCTTCCACAGACTGGAAGAGT
CCTTCCTGGTGGAAGAGGATAAGAAGCACGAGCGGCACCCCATCTTCGGCAACATCGTGGACGAGGTGGC
CTACCACGAGAAGTACCCCACCATCTACCACCTGAGAAAGAAACTGGTGGACAGCACCGACAAGGCCGAC
CTGCGGCTGATCTATCTGGCCCTGGCCCACATGATCAAGTTCCGGGGCCACTTCCTGATCGAGGGCGACC
TGAACCCCGACAACAGCGACGTGGACAAGCTGTTCATCCAGCTGGTGCAGACCTACAACCAGCTGTTCGA
GGAAAACCCCATCAACGCCAGCGGCGTGGACGCCAAGGCCATCCTGTCTGCCAGACTGAGCAAGAGCAGA
CGGCTGGAAAATCTGATCGCCCAGCTGCCCGGCGAGAAGAAGAATGGCCTGTTCGGAAACCTGATTGCCC
TGAGCCTGGGCCTGACCCCCAACTTCAAGAGCAACTTCGACCTGGCCGAGGATGCCAAACTGCAGCTGAG
CAAGGACACCTACGACGACGACCTGGACAACCTGCTGGCCCAGATCGGCGACCAGTACGCCGACCTGTTT
CTGGCCGCCAAGAACCTGTCCGACGCCATCCTGCTGAGCGACATCCTGAGAGTGAACACCGAGATCACCA
AGGCCCCCCTGAGCGCCTCTATGATCAAGAGATACGACGAGCACCACCAGGACCTGACCCTGCTGAAAGC
TCTCGTGCGGCAGCAGCTGCCTGAGAAGTACAAAGAGATTTTCTTCGACCAGAGCAAGAACGGCTACGCC
GGCTACATTGACGGCGGAGCCAGCCAGGAAGAGTTCTACAAGTTCATCAAGCCCATCCTGGAAAAGATGG
ACGGCACCGAGGAACTGCTCGTGAAGCTGAACAGAGAGGACCTGCTGCGGAAGCAGCGGACCTTCGACAA
CGGCAGCATCCCCCACCAGATCCACCTGGGAGAGCTGCACGCCATTCTGCGGCGGCAGGAAGATTTTTAC
CCATTCCTGAAGGACAACCGGGAAAAGATCGAGAAGATCCTGACCTTCCGCATCCCCTACTACGTGGGCC
CTCTGGCCAGGGGAAACAGCAGATTCGCCTGGATGACCAGAAAGAGCGAGGAAACCATCACCCCCTGGAA
CTTCGAGGAAGTGGTGGACAAGGGCGCTTCCGCCCAGAGCTTCATCGAGCGGATGACCAACTTCGATAAG
AACCTGCCCAACGAGAAGGTGCTGCCCAAGCACAGCCTGCTGTACGAGTACTTCACCGTGTATAACGAGC
TGACCAAAGTGAAATACGTGACCGAGGGAATGAGAAAGCCCGCCTTCCTGAGCGGCGAGCAGAAAAAGGC
CATCGTGGACCTGCTGTTCAAGACCAACCGGAAAGTGACCGTGAAGCAGCTGAAAGAGGACTACTTCAAG
AAAATCGAGTGCTTCGACTCCGTGGAAATCTCCGGCGTGGAAGATCGGTTCAACGCCTCCCTGGGCACAT
ACCACGATCTGCTGAAAATTATCAAGGACAAGGACTTCCTGGACAATGAGGAAAACGAGGACATTCTGGA
AGATATCGTGCTGACCCTGACACTGTTTGAGGACAGAGAGATGATCGAGGAACGGCTGAAAACCTATGCC
CACCTGTTCGACGACAAAGTGATGAAGCAGCTGAAGCGGCGGAGATACACCGGCTGGGGCAGGCTGAGCC
GGAAGCTGATCAACGGCATCCGGGACAAGCAGTCCGGCAAGACAATCCTGGATTTCCTGAAGTCCGACGG
CTTCGCCAACAGAAACTTCATGCAGCTGATCCACGACGACAGCCTGACCTTTAAAGAGGACATCCAGAAA
GCCCAGGTGTCCGGCCAGGGCGATAGCCTGCACGAGCACATTGCCAATCTGGCCGGCAGCCCCGCCATTA
AGAAGGGCATCCTGCAGACAGTGAAGGTGGTGGACGAGCTCGTGAAAGTGATGGGCCGGCACAAGCCCGA
GAACATCGTGATCGAAATGGCCAGAGAGAACCAGACCACCCAGAAGGGACAGAAGAACAGCCGCGAGAGA
ATGAAGCGGATCGAAGAGGGCATCAAAGAGCTGGGCAGCCAGATCCTGAAAGAACACCCCGTGGAAAACA
CCCAGCTGCAGAACGAGAAGCTGTACCTGTACTACCTGCAGAATGGGCGGGATATGTACGTGGACCAGGA
ACTGGACATCAACCGGCTGTCCGACTACGATGTGGACCATATCGTGCCTCAGAGCTTTCTGAAGGACGAC
TCCATCGACAACAAGGTGCTGACCAGAAGCGACAAGAACCGGGGCAAGAGCGACAACGTGCCCTCCGAAG
AGGTCGTGAAGAAGATGAAGAACTACTGGCGGCAGCTGCTGAACGCCAAGCTGATTACCCAGAGAAAGTT
CGACAATCTGACCAAGGCCGAGAGAGGCGGCCTGAGCGAACTGGATAAGGCCGGCTTCATCAAGAGACAG
CTGGTGGAAACCCGGCAGATCACAAAGCACGTGGCACAGATCCTGGACTCCCGGATGAACACTAAGTACG
ACGAGAATGACAAGCTGATCCGGGAAGTGAAAGTGATCACCCTGAAGTCCAAGCTGGTGTCCGATTTCCG
GAAGGATTTCCAGTTTTACAAAGTGCGCGAGATCAACAACTACCACCACGCCCACGACGCCTACCTGAAC
GCCGTCGTGGGAACCGCCCTGATCAAAAAGTACCCTAAGCTGGAAAGCGAGTTCGTGTACGGCGACTACA
AGGTGTACGACGTGCGGAAGATGATCGCCAAGAGCGAGCAGGAAATCGGCAAGGCTACCGCCAAGTACTT
CTTCTACAGCAACATCATGAACTTTTTCAAGACCGAGATTACCCTGGCCAACGGCGAGATCCGGAAGCGG
CCTCTGATCGAGACAAACGGCGAAACCGGGGAGATCGTGTGGGATAAGGGCCGGGATTTTGCCACCGTGC
GGAAAGTGCTGAGCATGCCCCAAGTGAATATCGTGAAAAAGACCGAGGTGCAGACAGGCGGCTTCAGCAA
AGAGTCTATCCTGCCCAAGAGGAACAGCGATAAGCTGATCGCCAGAAAGAAGGACTGGGACCCTAAGAAG
TACGGCGGCTTCGACAGCCCCACCGTGGCCTATTCTGTGCTGGTGGTGGCCAAAGTGGAAAAGGGCAAGT
CCAAGAAACTGAAGAGTGTGAAAGAGCTGCTGGGGATCACCATCATGGAAAGAAGCAGCTTCGAGAAGAA
TCCCATCGACTTTCTGGAAGCCAAGGGCTACAAAGAAGTGAAAAAGGACCTGATCATCAAGCTGCCTAAG
TACTCCCTGTTCGAGCTGGAAAACGGCCGGAAGAGAATGCTGGCCTCTGCCGGCGAACTGCAGAAGGGAA
ACGAACTGGCCCTGCCCTCCAAATATGTGAACTTCCTGTACCTGGCCAGCCACTATGAGAAGCTGAAGGG
CTCCCCCGAGGATAATGAGCAGAAACAGCTGTTTGTGGAACAGCACAAGCACTACCTGGACGAGATCATC
GAGCAGATCAGCGAGTTCTCCAAGAGAGTGATCCTGGCCGACGCTAATCTGGACAAAGTGCTGTCCGCCT
ACAACAAGCACCGGGATAAGCCCATCAGAGAGCAGGCCGAGAATATCATCCACCTGTTTACCCTGACCAA
TCTGGGAGCCCCTGCCGCCTTCAAGTACTTTGACACCACCATCGACCGGAAGAGGTACACCAGCACCAAA
GAGGTGCTGGACGCCACCCTGATCCACCAGAGCATCACCGGCCTGTACGAGACACGGATCGACCTGTCTC
AGCTGGGAGGCGACAAAAGGCCGGCGGCCACGAAAAAGGCCGGCCAGGCAAAAAAGAAAAAGTAAGAATT
CCTAGAGCTCGCTGATCAGCCTCGACTGTGCCTTCTAGTTGCCAGCCATCTGTTGTTTGCCCCTCCCCCG
TGCCTTCCTTGACCCTGGAAGGTGCCACTCCCACTGTCCTTTCCTAATAAAATGAGGAAATTGCATCGCA
TTGTCTGAGTAGGTGTCATTCTATTCTGGGGGGTGGGGTGGGGCAGGACAGCAAGGGGGAGGATTGGGAA
GAGAATAGCAGGCATGCTGGGGAGCGGCCGCAGGAACCCCTAGTGATGGAGTTGGCCACTCCCTCTCTGC
GCGCTCGCTCGCTCACTGAGGCCGGGCGACCAAAGGTCGCCCGACGCCCGGGCTTTGCCCGGGCGGCCTC
AGTGAGCGAGCGAGCGCGCAGCTGCCTGCAGGGGCGCCTGATGCGGTATTTTCTCCTTACGCATCTGTGC
GGTATTTCACACCGCATA
[142 nt withheld, positions 5969-6110]
C
[141 nt withheld, positions 6112-6252]
CCTTTGACGTTGGAGTCCACGTTCTTT
[37 nt withheld, positions 6280-6316]
ACCCTATCTCGGGCTATTCTTTTGATTTATAAGGGATTTTGCCGATTTCGGCCTATTGGTTAAAAAATGA
GCTGATTTAACAAAAATTTAACGCGAATTTTAACAAAATATTAACGTTTACAATTTTATGGTGCACTCTC
AGTACAATCTGCTCTGATGCCGCATAGTTAAGCCAGCCCCGACACCCGCCAACACCCGCTGACGCGCCCT
GACGGGCTTGTCTGCTCCCGGCATCCGCTTACAGACAAGCTGTGACCGTCTCCGGGAGCTGCATGTGTCA
GAGGTTTTCACCGTCATCACCGAAACGCGCGAGACGAAAGGGCCTCGTGATACGCCTATTTTTATAGGTT
AATGTCATGATAATAATGGTTTCTTAGACGTCAGGTGGCACTTTTCGGGGAAATGTGCGCGGAACCCCTA
TTTGTTTATTTTTCTAAATACATTCAAATATGTATCCGCTCATGAGACAATAACCCTGATAAATGCTTCA
ATAATATTGAAAAAGGAAGAGTATGAGTATTCAACATTTCCGTGTCGCCCTTATTCCCTTTTTTGCGGCA
TTTTGCCTTCCTGTTTTTGCTCACCCAGAAACGCTGGTGAAAGTAAAAGATGCTGAAGATCAGTTGGGTG
CACGAGTGGGTTACATCGAACTGGATCTCAACAGCGGTAAGATCCTTGAGAGTTTTCGCCCCGAAGAACG
TTTTCCAATGATGAGCACTTTTAAAGTTCTGCTATGTGGCGCGGTATTATCCCGTATTGACGCCGGGCAA
GAGCAACTCGGTCGCCGCATACACTATTCTCAGAATGACTTGGTTGAGTACTCACCAGTCACAGAAAAGC
ATCTTACGGATGGCATGACAGTAAGAGAATTATGCAGTGCTGCCATAACCATGAGTGATAACACTGCGGC
CAACTTACTTCTGACAACGATCGGAGGACCGAAGGAGCTAACCGCTTTTTTGCACAACATGGGGGATCAT
GTAACTCGCCTTGATCGTTGGGAACCGGAGCTGAATGAAGCCATACCAAACGACGAGCGTGACACCACGA
TGCCTGTAGCAATGGCAACAACGTTGCGCAAACTATTAACTGGCGAACTACTTACTCTAGCTTCCCGGCA
ACAATTAATAGACTGGATGGAGGCGGATAAAGTTGCAGGACCACTTCTGCGCTCGGCCCTTCCGGCTGGC
TGGTTTATTGCTGATAAATCTGGAGCCGGTGAGCGTGGAAGCCGCGGTATCATTGCAGCACTGGGGCCAG
ATGGTAAGCCCTCCCGTATCGTAGTTATCTACACGACGGGGAGTCAGGCAACTATGGATGAACGAAATAG
ACAGATCGCTGAGATAGGTGCCTCACTGATTAAGCATTGGTAACTGTCAGACCAAGTTTACTCATATATA
CTTTAGATTGATTTAAAACTTCATTTTTAATTTAAAAGGATCTAGGTGAAGATCCTTTTTGATAATCTCA
TGACCAAAATCCCTTAACGTGAGTTTTCGTTCCACTGAGCGTCAGACCCCGTAGAAAAGATCAAAGGATC
TTCTTGAGATCCTTTTTTTCTGCGCGTAATCTGCTGCTTGCAAACAAAAAAACCACCGCTACCAGCGGTG
GTTTGTTTGCCGGATCAAGAGCTACCAACTCTTTTTCCGAAGGTAACTGGCTTCAGCAGAGCGCAGATAC
CAAATACTGTCCTTCTAGTGTAGCCGTAGTTAGGCCACCACTTCAAGAACTCTGTAGCACCGCCTACATA
CCTCGCTCTGCTAATCCTGTTACCAGTGGCTGCTGCCAGTGGCGATAAGTCGTGTCTTACCGGGTTGGAC
TCAAGACGATAGTTACCGGATAAGGCGCAGCGGTCGGGCTGAACGGGGGGTTCGTGCACACAGCCCAGCT
TGGAGCGAACGACCTACACCGAACTGAGATACCTACAGCGTGAGCTATGAGAAAGCGCCACGCTTCCCGA
AGGGAGAAAGGCGGACAGGTATCCGGTAAGCGGCAGGGTCGGAACAGGAGAGCGCACGAGGGAGCTTCCA
GGGGGAAACGCCTGGTATCTTTATAGTCCTGTCGGGTTTCGCCACCTCTGACTTGAGCGTCGATTTTTGT
GATGCTCGTCAGGGGGGCGGAGCCTATGGAAAAACGCCAGCAACGCGGCCTTTTTACGGTTCCTGGCCTT
TTGCTGGCCTTTTGCTCACATGT
