>Addgene plasmid #99628 | px330 Rosa26 AscI LH291Gu1 (LH500) | addgene partial sequence | sequence record 192522 | Addgene Partial NGS Result
AGTCGCTGCGCGCTGCCTTCGCCCCGTGCCCCGCTCCGCCGCCGCCTCGCGCCGCCCGCCCCGGCTCTGA
CTGACCGCGTTACTCCCACAGGTGAGCGGGCGGGACGGCCCTTCTCCTCCGGGCTGTAATTAGCTGAGCA
AGAGGTAAGGGTTTAAGGGATGGTTGGTTGGTGGGGTATTAATGTTTAATTACCTGGAGCACCTGCCTGA
AATCACTTTTTTTCAGGTTGGACCGGTGCCACCATGGACTATAAGGACCACGACGGAGACTACAAGGATC
ATGATATTGATTACAAAGACGATGACGATAAGATGGCCCCAAAGAAGAAGCGGAAGGTCGGTATCCACGG
AGTCCCAGCAGCCGACAAGAAGTACAGCATCGGCCTGGACATCGGCACCAACTCTGTGGGCTGGGCCGTG
ATCACCGACGAGTACAAGGTGCCCAGCAAGAAATTCAAGGTGCTGGGCAACACCGACCGGCACAGCATCA
AGAAGAACCTGATCGGAGCCCTGCTGTTCGACAGCGGCGAAACAGCCGAGGCCACCCGGCTGAAGAGAAC
CGCCAGAAGAAGATACACCAGACGGAAGAACCGGATCTGCTATCTGCAAGAGATCTTCAGCAACGAGATG
GCCAAGGTGGACGACAGCTTCTTCCACAGACTGGAAGAGTCCTTCCTGGTGGAAGAGGATAAGAAGCACG
AGCGGCACCCCATCTTCGGCAACATCGTGGACGAGGTGGCCTACCACGAGAAGTACCCCACCATCTACCA
CCTGAGAAAGAAACTGGTGGACAGCACCGACAAGGCCGACCTGCGGCTGATCTATCTGGCCCTGGCCCAC
ATGATCAAGTTCCGGGGCCACTTCCTGATCGAGGGCGACCTGAACCCCGACAACAGCGACGTGGACAAGC
TGTTCATCCAGCTGGTGCAGACCTACAACCAGCTGTTCGAGGAAAACCCCATCAACGCCAGCGGCGTGGA
CGCCAAGGCCATCCTGTCTGCCAGACTGAGCAAGAGCAGACGGCTGGAAAATCTGATCGCCCAGCTGCCC
GGCGAGAAGAAGAATGGCCTGTTCGGAAACCTGATTGCCCTGAGCCTGGGCCTGACCCCCAACTTCAAGA
GCAACTTCGACCTGGCCGAGGATGCCAAACTGCAGCTGAGCAAGGACACCTACGACGACGACCTGGACAA
CCTGCTGGCCCAGATCGGCGACCAGTACGCCGACCTGTTTCTGGCCGCCAAGAACCTGTCCGACGCCATC
CTGCTGAGCGACATCCTGAGAGTGAACACCGAGATCACCAAGGCCCCCCTGAGCGCCTCTATGATCAAGA
GATACGACGAGCACCACCAGGACCTGACCCTGCTGAAAGCTCTCGTGCGGCAGCAGCTGCCTGAGAAGTA
CAAAGAGATTTTCTTCGACCAGAGCAAGAACGGCTACGCCGGCTACATTGACGGCGGAGCCAGCCAGGAA
GAGTTCTACAAGTTCATCAAGCCCATCCTGGAAAAGATGGACGGCACCGAGGAACTGCTCGTGAAGCTGA
ACAGAGAGGACCTGCTGCGGAAGCAGCGGACCTTCGACAACGGCAGCATCCCCCACCAGATCCACCTGGG
AGAGCTGCACGCCATTCTGCGGCGGCAGGAAGATTTTTACCCATTCCTGAAGGACAACCGGGAAAAGATC
GAGAAGATCCTGACCTTCCGCATCCCCTACTACGTGGGCCCTCTGGCCAGGGGAAACAGCAGATTCGCCT
GGATGACCAGAAAGAGCGAGGAAACCATCACCCCCTGGAACTTCGAGGAAGTGGTGGACAAGGGCGCTTC
CGCCCAGAGCTTCATCGAGCGGATGACCAACTTCGATAAGAACCTGCCCAACGAGAAGGTGCTGCCCAAG
CACAGCCTGCTGTACGAGTACTTCACCGTGTATAACGAGCTGACCAAAGTGAAATACGTGACCGAGGGAA
TGAGAAAGCCCGCCTTCCTGAGCGGCGAGCAGAAAAAGGCCATCGTGGACCTGCTGTTCAAGACCAACCG
GAAAGTGACCGTGAAGCAGCTGAAAGAGGACTACTTCAAGAAAATCGAGTGCTTCGACTCCGTGGAAATC
TCCGGCGTGGAAGATCGGTTCAACGCCTCCCTGGGCACATACCACGATCTGCTGAAAATTATCAAGGACA
AGGACTTCCTGGACAATGAGGAAAACGAGGACATTCTGGAAGATATCGTGCTGACCCTGACACTGTTTGA
GGACAGAGAGATGATCGAGGAACGGCTGAAAACCTATGCCCACCTGTTCGACGACAAAGTGATGAAGCAG
CTGAAGCGGCGGAGATACACCGGCTGGGGCAGGCTGAGCCGGAAGCTGATCAACGGCATCCGGGACAAGC
AGTCCGGCAAGACAATCCTGGATTTCCTGAAGTCCGACGGCTTCGCCAACAGAAACTTCATGCAGCTGAT
CCACGACGACAGCCTGACCTTTAAAGAGGACATCCAGAAAGCCCAGGTGTCCGGCCAGGGCGATAGCCTG
CACGAGCACATTGCCAATCTGGCCGGCAGCCCCGCCATTAAGAAGGGCATCCTGCAGACAGTGAAGGTGG
TGGACGAGCTCGTGAAAGTGATGGGCCGGCACAAGCCCGAGAACATCGTGATCGAAATGGCCAGAGAGAA
CCAGACCACCCAGAAGGGACAGAAGAACAGCCGCGAGAGAATGAAGCGGATCGAAGAGGGCATCAAAGAG
CTGGGCAGCCAGATCCTGAAAGAACACCCCGTGGAAAACACCCAGCTGCAGAACGAGAAGCTGTACCTGT
ACTACCTGCAGAATGGGCGGGATATGTACGTGGACCAGGAACTGGACATCAACCGGCTGTCCGACTACGA
TGTGGACCATATCGTGCCTCAGAGCTTTCTGAAGGACGACTCCATCGACAACAAGGTGCTGACCAGAAGC
GACAAGAACCGGGGCAAGAGCGACAACGTGCCCTCCGAAGAGGTCGTGAAGAAGATGAAGAACTACTGGC
GGCAGCTGCTGAACGCCAAGCTGATTACCCAGAGAAAGTTCGACAATCTGACCAAGGCCGAGAGAGGCGG
CCTGAGCGAACTGGATAAGGCCGGCTTCATCAAGAGACAGCTGGTGGAAACCCGGCAGATCACAAAGCAC
GTGGCACAGATCCTGGACTCCCGGATGAACACTAAGTACGACGAGAATGACAAGCTGATCCGGGAAGTGA
AAGTGATCACCCTGAAGTCCAAGCTGGTGTCCGATTTCCGGAAGGATTTCCAGTTTTACAAAGTGCGCGA
GATCAACAACTACCACCACGCCCACGACGCCTACCTGAACGCCGTCGTGGGAACCGCCCTGATCAAAAAG
TACCCTAAGCTGGAAAGCGAGTTCGTGTACGGCGACTACAAGGTGTACGACGTGCGGAAGATGATCGCCA
AGAGCGAGCAGGAAATCGGCAAGGCTACCGCCAAGTACTTCTTCTACAGCAACATCATGAACTTTTTCAA
GACCGAGATTACCCTGGCCAACGGCGAGATCCGGAAGCGGCCTCTGATCGAGACAAACGGCGAAACCGGG
GAGATCGTGTGGGATAAGGGCCGGGATTTTGCCACCGTGCGGAAAGTGCTGAGCATGCCCCAAGTGAATA
TCGTGAAAAAGACCGAGGTGCAGACAGGCGGCTTCAGCAAAGAGTCTATCCTGCCCAAGAGGAACAGCGA
TAAGCTGATCGCCAGAAAGAAGGACTGGGACCCTAAGAAGTACGGCGGCTTCGACAGCCCCACCGTGGCC
TATTCTGTGCTGGTGGTGGCCAAAGTGGAAAAGGGCAAGTCCAAGAAACTGAAGAGTGTGAAAGAGCTGC
TGGGGATCACCATCATGGAAAGAAGCAGCTTCGAGAAGAATCCCATCGACTTTCTGGAAGCCAAGGGCTA
CAAAGAAGTGAAAAAGGACCTGATCATCAAGCTGCCTAAGTACTCCCTGTTCGAGCTGGAAAACGGCCGG
AAGAGAATGCTGGCCTCTGCCGGCGAACTGCAGAAGGGAAACGAACTGGCCCTGCCCTCCAAATATGTGA
ACTTCCTGTACCTGGCCAGCCACTATGAGAAGCTGAAGGGCTCCCCCGAGGATAATGAGCAGAAACAGCT
GTTTGTGGAACAGCACAAGCACTACCTGGACGAGATCATCGAGCAGATCAGCGAGTTCTCCAAGAGAGTG
ATCCTGGCCGACGCTAATCTGGACAAAGTGCTGTCCGCCTACAACAAGCACCGGGATAAGCCCATCAGAG
AGCAGGCCGAGAATATCATCCACCTGTTTACCCTGACCAATCTGGGAGCCCCTGCCGCCTTCAAGTACTT
TGACACCACCATCGACCGGAAGAGGTACACCAGCACCAAAGAGGTGCTGGACGCCACCCTGATCCACCAG
AGCATCACCGGCCTGTACGAGACACGGATCGACCTGTCTCAGCTGGGAGGCGACAAAAGGCCGGCGGCCA
CGAAAAAGGCCGGCCAGGCAAAAAAGAAAAAGTAAGAATTCCTAGAGCTCGCTGATCAGCCTCGACTGTG
CCTTCTAGTTGCCAGCCATCTGTTGTTTGCCCCTCCCCCGTGCCTTCCTTGACCCTGGAAGGTGCCACTC
CCACTGTCCTTTCCTAATAAAATGAGGAAATTGCATCGCATTGTCTGAGTAGGTGTCATTCTATTCTGGG
GGGTGGGGTGGGGCAGGACAGCAAGGGGGAGGATTGGGAAGAGAATAGCAGGCATGCTGGGGAGCGGCCG
CAGGAACCCCTAGTGATGGAGTTGGCCACTCCCTCTCTGCGCGCTCGCTCGCTCACTGAGGCCGGGCGAC
CAAAGGTCGCCCGACGCCCGGGCTTTGCCCGGGCGGCCTCAGTGAGCGAGCGAGCGCGCAGCTGCCTGCA
GGGGCGCCTGATGCGGTATTTTCTCCTTACGCATCTGTGCGGTATTTCACACCGCATA
[95 nt withheld, positions 4959-5053]
T
[46 nt withheld, positions 5055-5100]
C
[141 nt withheld, positions 5102-5242]
CCTTTGACGTTGGAGTCCACGTTCTTT
[37 nt withheld, positions 5270-5306]
ACTCTATCTCGGGCTATTCTTTTGATTTATAAGGGATTTTGCCGATTTCGGTCTATTGGTTAAAAAATGA
GCTGATTTAACAAAAATTTAACGCGAATTTTAACAAAATATTAACGTTTACAATTTTATGGTGCACTCTC
AGTACAATCTGCTCTGATGCCGCATAGTTAAGCCAGCCCCGACACCCGCCAACACCCGCTGACGCGCCCT
GACGGGCTTGTCTGCTCCCGGCATCCGCTTACAGACAAGCTGTGACCGTCTCCGGGAGCTGCATGTGTCA
GAGGTTTTCACCGTCATCACCGAAACGCGCGAGACGAAAGGGCCTCGTGATACGCCTATTTTTATAGGTT
AATGTCATGATAATAATGGTTTCTTAGACGTCAGGTGGCACTTTTCGGGGAAATGTGCGCGGAACCCCTA
TTTGTTTATTTTTCTAAATACATTCAAATATGTATCCGCTCATGAGACAATAACCCTGATAAATGCTTCA
ATAATATTGAAAAAGGAAGAGTATGAGTATTCAACATTTCCGTGTCGCCCTTATTCCCTTTTTTGCGGCA
TTTTGCCTTCCTGTTTTTGCTCACCCAGAAACGCTGGTGAAAGTAAAAGATGCTGAAGATCAGTTGGGTG
CACGAGTGGGTTACATCGAACTGGATCTCAACAGCGGTAAGATCCTTGAGAGTTTTCGCCCCGAAGAACG
TTTTCCAATGATGAGCACTTTTAAAGTTCTGCTATGTGGCGCGGTATTATCCCGTATTGACGCCGGGCAA
GAGCAACTCGGTCGCCGCATACACTATTCTCAGAATGACTTGGTTGAGTACTCACCAGTCACAGAAAAGC
ATCTTACGGATGGCATGACAGTAAGAGAATTATGCAGTGCTGCCATAACCATGAGTGATAACACTGCGGC
CAACTTACTTCTGACAACGATCGGAGGACCGAAGGAGCTAACCGCTTTTTTGCACAACATGGGGGATCAT
GTAACTCGCCTTGATCGTTGGGAACCGGAGCTGAATGAAGCCATACCAAACGACGAGCGTGACACCACGA
TGCCTGTAGCAATGGCAACAACGTTGCGCAAACTATTAACTGGCGAACTACTTACTCTAGCTTCCCGGCA
ACAATTAATAGACTGGATGGAGGCGGATAAAGTTGCAGGACCACTTCTGCGCTCGGCCCTTCCGGCTGGC
TGGTTTATTGCTGATAAATCTGGAGCCGGTGAGCGTGGAAGCCGCGGTATCATTGCAGCACTGGGGCCAG
ATGGTAAGCCCTCCCGTATCGTAGTTATCTACACGACGGGGAGTCAGGCAACTATGGATGAACGAAATAG
ACAGATCGCTGAGATAGGTGCCTCACTGATTAAGCATTGGTAACTGTCAGACCAAGTTTACTCATATATA
CTTTAGATTGATTTAAAACTTCATTTTTAATTTAAAAGGATCTAGGTGAAGATCCTTTTTGATAATCTCA
TGACCAAAATCCCTTAACGTGAGTTTTCGTTCCACTGAGCGTCAGACCCCGTAGAAAAGATCAAAGGATC
TTCTTGAGATCCTTTTTTTCTGCGCGTAATCTGCTGCTTGCAAACAAAAAAACCACCGCTACCAGCGGTG
GTTTGTTTGCCGGATCAAGAGCTACCAACTCTTTTTCCGAAGGTAACTGGCTTCAGCAGAGCGCAGATAC
CAAATACTGTTCTTCTAGTGTAGCCGTAGTTAGGCCACCACTTCAAGAACTCTGTAGCACCGCCTACATA
CCTCGCTCTGCTAATCCTGTTACCAGTGGCTGCTGCCAGTGGCGATAAGTCGTGTCTTACCGGGTTGGAC
TCAAGACGATAGTTACCGGATAAGGCGCAGCGGTCGGGCTGAACGGGGGGTTCGTGCACACAGCCCAGCT
TGGAGCGAACGACCTACACCGAACTGAGATACCTACAGCGTGAGCTATGAGAAAGCGCCACGCTTCCCGA
AGGGAGAAAGGCGGACAGGTATCCGGTAAGCGGCAGGGTCGGAACAGGAGAGCGCACGAGGGAGCTTCCA
GGGGGAAACGCCTGGTATCTTTATAGTCCTGTCGGGTTTCGCCACCTCTGACTTGAGCGTCGATTTTTGT
GATGCTCGTCAGGGGGGCGGAGCCTATGGAAAAACGCCAGCAACGCGGCCTTTTTACGGTTCCTGGCCTT
TTGCTGGCCTTTTGCTCACATGTGAGGGCCTATTTCCCATGATTCCTTCATATTTGCATATACGATACAA
GGCTGTTAGAGAGATAATTGGAATTAATTTGACTGTAAACACAAAGATATTAGTACAAAATACGTGACGT
AGAAAGTAATAATTTCTTGGGTAGTTTGCAGTTTTAAAATTATGTTTTAAAATGGACTATCATATGCTTA
CCGTAACTTGAAAGTATTTCGATTTCTTGGCTTTATATATCTTGTGGAAAGGACGAAACACCGCCGCGGC
GCGCCGAATGATAGTTTTAGAGCTAGAAATAGCAAGTTAAAATAAGGCTAGTCCGTTATCAACTTGAAAA
AGTGGCACCGAGTCGGTGCTTTTTTGTTTTAGAGCTAGAAATAGCAAGTTAAAATAAGGCTAGTCCGTTT
TTAGCGCGTGCGCCAATTCTGCAGACAAATGGCTCTAGAGGTACCCGTTACATAACTTACGGTAAATGGC
CCGCCTGGCTGACCGCCCAACGACCCCCGCCCATTGACGTCAATAGTAACGCCAATAGGGACTTTCCATT
GACGTCAATGGGTGGAGTATTTACGGTAAACTGCCCACTTGGCAGTACATCAAGTGTATCATATGCCAAG
TACGCCCCCTATTGACGTCAATGACGGTAAATGGCCCGCCTGGCATTGTGCCCAGTACATGACCTTATGG
GACTTTCCTACTTGGCAGTACATCTACGTATTAGTCATCGCTATTACCATGGTCGAGGTGAGCCCCACGT
TCTGCTTCACTCTCCCCATCTCCCCCCCCTCCCCACCCCCAATTTTGTATTTATTTATTTTTTAATTATT
TTGTGCAGCGATGGGGGCGGGGGGGGGGGGGGGGCGCGCGCCAGGCGGGGCGGGGC
